Addgene plasmid #225246: pcDNA3.1-NLS-iPASnFR-L-mScarlet3-3xFLAG
Purpose: Mammalian expression of iPASnFR-L in the nucleus
Depositing lab: Loren Looger. Depositing organization: University of California, San Diego (UCSD). Publication: Genetically encoded fluorescent sensors for visualizing polyamine levels, uptake, and distribution. Tamura R, Chen J, De Jaeger M, Morris JF, Scott DA, Vangheluwe P, Looger LL. bioRxiv 2024.08.21.609037 10.1101/2024.08.21.609037.
Backbone
  Vector backbone: pcDNA3.1
  Vector type: Mammalian Expression
Growth in bacteria
  Bacterial resistance: Ampicillin, 100 μg/mL
  Growth temperature: 37°C
  Growth strain: DH5alpha
  Copy number: High Copy
Gene/Insert
  Gene/Insert name: iPASnFR-L
  Species: Synthetic
  Tag / fusion protein: mScarlet3 (C terminal on insert); 3xFLAG (C terminal on insert)
  Cloning method: Gibson Cloning
Terms and licenses: Academic/Nonprofit Terms; Industry Terms: Not Available to Industry
Depositor comments: Please visit https://doi.org/10.1101/2024.08.21.609037 for bioRxiv preprint.
How to cite: pcDNA3.1-NLS-iPASnFR-L-mScarlet3-3xFLAG was a gift from Loren Looger (Addgene plasmid # 225246 ; http://n2t.net/addgene:225246 ; RRID:Addgene_225246)
