[The description below was written by a language model from this plasmid's Addgene catalogue record and pLannotate feature annotations shown in this document.]
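Description:
pcDNA3.1-NLS-iPASnFR-L-mScarlet3-3xFLAG is a mammalian expression plasmid of about 8 kb, built on the pcDNA3.1 backbone, that directs the genetically encoded fluorescent polyamine sensor iPASnFR-L to the nucleus. It is maintained in E. coli as a high-copy plasmid through a ColE1/pUC-type origin and selected with ampicillin via the β-lactamase gene. An f1 origin is also present. For selection in mammalian cells, the backbone carries a neomycin phosphotransferase cassette driven by the SV40 enhancer/early promoter and terminated by the SV40 poly(A) signal.

The synthetic sensor open reading frame lies between the human CMV immediate-early enhancer/promoter and the bovine growth hormone polyadenylation signal, giving strong constitutive expression after transfection. It begins with an SV40 large T antigen nuclear localization signal. Next comes the sensor, within which the automated annotation recognises a GFP-derived segment that presumably serves as the green reporter. The remaining sensor sequence, including whatever forms the polyamine-binding portion, is not annotated. A red fluorescent protein is fused at the C terminus. The catalogue names it mScarlet3, although the annotation tool matched it to a related mScarlet variant. A 3xFLAG epitope follows for antibody detection. A red tag of this kind can act as a marker of expression and localisation alongside the green sensor signal, though the record does not state this use.

T7 and SP6 promoters flank the insert, as is usual for this backbone. Short hits to an HIV-1 LTR, a PDGFRβ transmembrane domain and a bleomycin-resistance gene are only fragments and probably reflect incidental sequence similarity or linker and backbone remnants rather than functional parts. The plasmid is intended for imaging polyamine levels in the nuclei of mammalian cells.
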