Features (pLannotate 1.2.2; 25 found; start..end, strand, type, name):
     28..80      -  misc_feature   bom (fragment): basis of mobility region from pBR322
    235..614     +  enhancer       CMV enhancer: human cytomegalovirus immediate early enhancer
    615..818     +  promoter       CMV promoter: human cytomegalovirus (CMV) immediate early promoter
    814..847     +  LTR            5' LTR (truncated) (fragment): truncated 5' long terminal repeat (LTR) from HIV-1
    863..881     +  promoter       T7 promoter: promoter for bacteriophage T7 RNA polymerase
    956..976     +  CDS            SV40 NLS: nuclear localization signal of SV40 (simian virus 40) large T antigen
   1901..2617    +  CDS            cEGFP: cEGFP is a basic (constitutively fluorescent) green fluorescent protein published in 2008, derived from Aequorea victoria.
   2750..2773    +  CDS            PDGFRβ TM domain (fragment): transmembrane domain from platelet derived growth factor receptor beta
   2783..3450    +  CDS            mScarlet-2I (fragment): mScarlet-I derivative in which the N- and C-termini have been modified to reduce cytotoxicity (Valbuena et al., 2020) preserves the original mammalian codon optimization
   3467..3532    +  CDS            3xFLAG: three tandem FLAG® epitope tags, followed by an enterokinase cleavage site
   3551..3569    -  promoter       SP6 promoter: promoter for bacteriophage SP6 RNA polymerase
   3595..3819    +  polyA_signal   bGH poly(A) signal: bovine growth hormone polyadenylation signal
   3823..3844    +  promoter       SV40 promoter (fragment): SV40 enhancer and early promoter
   3865..4293    +  rep_origin     f1 ori (sequence partly withheld): f1 bacteriophage origin of replication; arrow indicates direction of (+) strand synthesis
   4307..4636    +  promoter       SV40 promoter: SV40 enhancer and early promoter
   4703..5494    +  CDS            neo: KKA2_KLEPN - Also known as kan, nptII. Experimental evidence at protein level: Swiss-Prot protein existence level 1. Resistance to kanamycin, neomycin, paromomycin, ribostamycin, butirosin and gentamicin B. From Klebsiella pneumoniae.
   5518..5676    +  CDS            ble (fragment): BLE_KLEPN - Experimental evidence at protein level: Swiss-Prot protein existence level 1. Binding protein with a strong affinity to the bleomycin family of antibiotics. Binds to CL990; an antimitotic-antibiotic compound. From Klebsiella pneumoniae.
   5671..5792    +  polyA_signal   SV40 poly(A) signal: SV40 polyadenylation signal
   5865..5881    -  protein_bind   lac operator: The lac repressor binds to the lac operator to inhibit transcription in E. coli. This inhibition can be relieved by adding lactose or isopropyl-β-D-thiogalactopyranoside (IPTG). lac repressor encoded by lacI
   5889..5919    -  promoter       lac promoter: promoter for the E. coli lac operon
   5934..5955    -  protein_bind   CAP binding site: CAP binding activates transcription in the presence of cAMP. E. coli catabolite activator protein
   5968..6060    -  CDS            lacI (fragment): lac repressor; lacI; The lac repressor binds to the lac operator to inhibit transcription in E. coli. This inhibition can be relieved by adding lactose or isopropyl-β-D-thiogalactopyranoside (IPTG).
   6243..6831    -  rep_origin     ori: high-copy-number ColE1/pMB1/pBR322/pUC origin of replication
   7002..7862    -  CDS            AmpR: β-lactamase; bla; confers resistance to ampicillin, carbenicillin, and related antibiotics
   7863..7967    -  promoter       AmpR promoter: bla
>Addgene plasmid #225246 | pcDNA3.1-NLS-iPASnFR-L-mScarlet3-3xFLAG | addgene full sequence | sequence record 445258 | Addgene NGS Result
GACGGATCGGGAGATCTCCCGATCCCCTATGGTGCACTCTCAGTACAATCTGCTCTGATGCCGCATAGTT
AAGCCAGTATCTGCTCCCTGCTTGTGTGTTGGAGGTCGCTGAGTAGTGCGCGAGCAAAATTTAAGCTACA
ACAAGGCAAGGCTTGACCGACAATTGCATGAAGAATCTGCTTAGGGTTAGGCGTTTTGCGCTGCTTCGCG
ATGTACGGGCCAGATATACGCGTTGACATTGATTATTGACTAGTTATTAATAGTAATCAATTACGGGGTC
ATTAGTTCATAGCCCATATATGGAGTTCCGCGTTACATAACTTACGGTAAATGGCCCGCCTGGCTGACCG
CCCAACGACCCCCGCCCATTGACGTCAATAATGACGTATGTTCCCATAGTAACGCCAATAGGGACTTTCC
ATTGACGTCAATGGGTGGAGTATTTACGGTAAACTGCCCACTTGGCAGTACATCAAGTGTATCATATGCC
AAGTACGCCCCCTATTGACGTCAATGACGGTAAATGGCCCGCCTGGCATTATGCCCAGTACATGACCTTA
TGGGACTTTCCTACTTGGCAGTACATCTACGTATTAGTCATCGCTATTACCATGGTGATGCGGTTTTGGC
AGTACATCAATGGGCGTGGATAGCGGTTTGACTCACGGGGATTTCCAAGTCTCCACCCCATTGACGTCAA
TGGGAGTTTGTTTTGGCACCAAAATCAACGGGACTTTCCAAAATGTCGTAACAACTCCGCCCCATTGACG
CAAATGGGCGGTAGGCGTGTACGGTGGGAGGTCTATATAAGCAGAGCTCTCTGGCTAACTAGAGAACCCA
CTGCTTACTGGCTTATCGAAATTAATACGACTCACTATAGGGAGACCCAAGCTTGGTACCGAGCTCGGAT
CCACTAGTAACGGCCGCCAGTGTGCTGGCCACCATGGGATCAGATCCAAAAAAGAAGAGAAAGGTAGACC
CGAAGAAAAAGCGTAAGGTCGATCCCAAAAAGAAACGGAAAGTGGGATCACCGGTCAACACGTTGACGGT
TTACAATTGGGGTGATTACATCGACCCTGCATTAATCCGTAAGTTCGAGAAGCAAACGGGTATAAAGGTT
ATATATCAGACGTTTGACTCCAATGAAGCAATGATGGCAAAGATTGCTCAAGGTGGAGCAACGTTCGACG
TAGCAGTTCCATCTGAGTACGCGATCTCTAAGATGAAGGAAGATGGATTGCTGATCCCCTTAGACCATTC
AAAATTACCTAACCTCAAATACATTAATCCGCGCTTCTTAAATTTAAGCTTCGACCCCGGAAACAGATAC
TCTGTCCCCTACTTCTGGGGTACCGTGGGGATAGTTTACAATCCCGGCATGTTGGGTGGTAAGAAGATCA
CTTCTTGGAACGACTTGTGGGATCCAGACCTGCGCAATCAGATCCTGCTTGTTGACGGAGCTCGTGCGGT
AATCGGAATGGGACTTAACTCACTCCACTATTCACTCAACGACACCAATAAAGAGCATCTCAAGAAGGCC
AAAGAGAAGTTGGACAGACTCGTGCCAAATGTGAAAGCCATAGTCGGGGATGAAATCAAGATGTTGCTGG
CGAATGAGGAAGCAGCGATAGGAGTTGTGTGGAGTGGGGACGCTGCGGAGATCATCGCCGAAAATGACAA
GTTGGATTACGTGGTGCCCAAAGAGGGATCGAACTTGTGGTTCGACAATATGGTGATTCCAAAGACCGCG
AAGAATATTGAAGGAGCACATAAATTCATTAACTTCATGCTGGACCCAAAGAATGCGGCGCAGAACGCCG
AGTTTGTTGGCTATTCAACCCCAAATAAGAAGGCTTTGGATTACATGCCTAAGGAAATCACAGAGTCTAA
GAGGCACACGGTCTATATCACCGCCGACAAGCAGAAGAACGGCATCAAGGCGAACTTCAAGATCCACCTT
AACGTGGAGGACGGCAGCGTGCAGCTCGCCGACCACTACCAGCAGAACACCCCCATCGGCGACGGCCCCG
TGCTGCTGCCCGACAACCACTACCTGAGCTATCAGTCCGTGCTGAGCAAAGACCCCAACGAGAAGCGCGA
TCACATGGTCCTGCTGGAGTTCGTGACCGCCACCGGGAACTCTCTCGGCATGGACGAGCTGTACAAGGGC
GGTACCGGAGGGAGCATGAGCAAGGGCGAGGAGCTGTTCACCGGGGTGGTGCCCATCCTGGTCGAGCTGG
ACGGCGACGTAAACGGCCACAAGTTCAGCGTGCGCGGCGAGGGCGAGGGCGATGCCACCAACGGCAAGCT
AACCCTGAAGTTCATCTGCACCACCGGCAAGCTGCCCGTGCCCTGGCCCACCCTCGTGACCACCCTGAGC
TACGGCGTGCAGTGCTTCGCCCGCTACCCCGACCACATGAAGCAGCACGACTTCTTCAAGTCCGCCATGC
CCGAAGGCTACGTCCAGGAGCGCACCATCAGCTTCAAGGACGACGGAACCTACAAGACCCGCGCCGAGGT
GAAGTTAGAGGGCGACACCCTGGTGAACCGCATCGAGCTAAAGGGCATCGACTTCAAGGAGGACGGCAAC
ATCCTGGGGCACAAGCTGGAGTACAACTTTAACTATCATGACAAGCGGTTCTATCCCGATTTCGACTCAA
TCGGCAATTTAGAAGTTTACAAGAATCTTGGAAAGCGTATGTTGGCTTACTACAATGAACTGTTCCTGCA
ATTTAAGATGCACCGCAATGCTGTGGGCCAGGACACGCAGGAGCGTGAATTCGATAGCACCGAGGCAGTG
ATCAAGGAGTTCATGCGGTTCAAGGTGCACATGGAGGGCTCCATGAACGGCCACGAGTTCGAGATCGAGG
GCGAGGGCGAGGGCCGCCCCTACGAGGGCACCCAGACCGCCAAGCTGAGGGTGACCAAGGGTGGCCCCCT
GCCCTTCTCCTGGGACATCCTGTCCCCTCAGTTCATGTACGGCTCCAGGGCCTTCACGAAGCACCCCGCC
GACATCCCCGACTACTGGAAGCAGTCCTTCCCCGAGGGCTTCAAGTGGGAGCGCGTGATGAACTTCGAGG
ACGGCGGCGCCGTGTCCGTGGCCCAGGACACCTCCCTGGAGGACGGCACCCTGATCTACAAGGTGAAGCT
CCGCGGCACCAACTTCCCTCCTGACGGCCCCGTAATGCAGAAGAAGACAATGGGCTGGGAAGCATCCACC
GAGCGGTTGTACCCCGAGGACGTCGTGCTGAAGGGCGACATTAAGATGGCCCTGCGCCTGAAGGACGGCG
GCCGCTACCTGGCGGACTTCAAGACCACCTACAGGGCCAAGAAGCCCGTGCAGATGCCCGGCGCCTTCAA
CATCGACCGCAAGTTGGACATCACATCCCACAACGAGGACTACACCGTGGTGGAACAGTACGAACGCTCC
GTGGCCCGCCACTCCACCGGCGGCTCCGGTGGCTCCGACTACAAAGACCATGACGGTGATTATAAAGATC
ATGACATCGATTACAAGGATGACGATGACAAGTAATCTAGAGGGCCCTATTCTATAGTGTCACCTAAATG
CTAGAGCTCGCTGATCAGCCTCGACTGTGCCTTCTAGTTGCCAGCCATCTGTTGTTTGCCCCTCCCCCGT
GCCTTCCTTGACCCTGGAAGGTGCCACTCCCACTGTCCTTTCCTAATAAAATGAGGAAATTGCATCGCAT
TGTCTGAGTAGGTGTCATTCTATTCTGGGGGGTGGGGTGGGGCAGGACAGCAAGGGGGAGGATTGGGAAG
ACAATAGCAGGCATGCTGGGGATGCGGTGGGCTCTATGGCTTCTGAGGCGGAAAGAACCAGCTGGGGCTC
TAGGGGGTATCCCC
[124 nt withheld, positions 3865-3988]
C
[91 nt withheld, positions 3990-4080]
A
[49 nt withheld, positions 4082-4130]
CCTTTGACGTTGGAGTCCACGTTCTTT
[37 nt withheld, positions 4158-4194]
ACCCTATCTCGGTCTATTCTTTTGATTTATAAGGGATTTTGCCGATTTCGGCCTATTGGTTAAAAAATGA
GCTGATTTAACAAAAATTTAACGCGAATTAATTCTGTGGAATGTGTGTCAGTTAGGGTGTGGAAAGTCCC
CAGGCTCCCCAGCAGGCAGAAGTATGCAAAGCATGCATCTCAATTAGTCAGCAACCAGGTGTGGAAAGTC
CCCAGGCTCCCCAGCAGGCAGAAGTATGCAAAGCATGCATCTCAATTAGTCAGCAACCATAGTCCCGCCC
CTAACTCCGCCCATCCCGCCCCTAACTCCGCCCAGTTCCGCCCATTCTCCGCCCCATGGCTGACTAATTT
TTTTTATTTATGCAGAGGCCGAGGCCGCCTCTGCCTCTGAGCTATTCCAGAAGTAGTGAGGAGGCTTTTT
TGGAGGCCTAGGCTTTTGCAAAAAGCTCCCGGGAGCTTGTATATCCATTTTCGGATCTGATCAAGAGACA
GGATGAGGATCGTTTCGCATGATTGAACAAGATGGATTGCACGCAGGTTCTCCGGCCGCTTGGGTGGAGA
GGCTATTCGGCTATGACTGGGCACAACAGACAATCGGCTGCTCTGATGCCGCCGTGTTCCGGCTGTCAGC
GCAGGGGCGCCCGGTTCTTTTTGTCAAGACCGACCTGTCCGGTGCCCTGAATGAACTGCAGGACGAGGCA
GCGCGGCTATCGTGGCTGGCCACGACGGGCGTTCCTTGCGCAGCTGTGCTCGACGTTGTCACTGAAGCGG
GAAGGGACTGGCTGCTATTGGGCGAAGTGCCGGGGCAGGATCTCCTGTCATCTCACCTTGCTCCTGCCGA
GAAAGTATCCATCATGGCTGATGCAATGCGGCGGCTGCATACGCTTGATCCGGCTACCTGCCCATTCGAC
CACCAAGCGAAACATCGCATCGAGCGAGCACGTACTCGGATGGAAGCCGGTCTTGTCGATCAGGATGATC
TGGACGAAGAGCATCAGGGGCTCGCGCCAGCCGAACTGTTCGCCAGGCTCAAGGCGCGCATGCCCGACGG
CGAGGATCTCGTCGTGACCCATGGCGATGCCTGCTTGCCGAATATCATGGTGGAAAATGGCCGCTTTTCT
GGATTCATCGACTGTGGCCGGCTGGGTGTGGCGGACCGCTATCAGGACATAGCGTTGGCTACCCGTGATA
TTGCTGAAGAGCTTGGCGGCGAATGGGCTGACCGCTTCCTCGTGCTTTACGGTATCGCCGCTCCCGATTC
GCAGCGCATCGCCTTCTATCGCCTTCTTGACGAGTTCTTCTGAGCGGGACTCTGGGGTTCGAAATGACCG
ACCAAGCGACGCCCAACCTGCCATCACGAGATTTCGATTCCACCGCCGCCTTCTATGAAAGGTTGGGCTT
CGGAATCGTTTTCCGGGACGCCGGCTGGATGATCCTCCAGCGCGGGGATCTCATGCTGGAGTTCTTCGCC
CACCCCAACTTGTTTATTGCAGCTTATAATGGTTACAAATAAAGCAATAGCATCACAAATTTCACAAATA
AAGCATTTTTTTCACTGCATTCTAGTTGTGGTTTGTCCAAACTCATCAATGTATCTTATCATGTCTGTAT
ACCGTCGACCTCTAGCTAGAGCTTGGCGTAATCATGGTCATAGCTGTTTCCTGTGTGAAATTGTTATCCG
CTCACAATTCCACACAACATACGAGCCGGAAGCATAAAGTGTAAAGCCTGGGGTGCCTAATGAGTGAGCT
AACTCACATTAATTGCGTTGCGCTCACTGCCCGCTTTCCAGTCGGGAAACCTGTCGTGCCAGCTGCATTA
ATGAATCGGCCAACGCGCGGGGAGAGGCGGTTTGCGTATTGGGCGCTCTTCCGCTTCCTCGCTCACTGAC
TCGCTGCGCTCGGTCGTTCGGCTGCGGCGAGCGGTATCAGCTCACTCAAAGGCGGTAATACGGTTATCCA
CAGAATCAGGGGATAACGCAGGAAAGAACATGTGAGCAAAAGGCCAGCAAAAGGCCAGGAACCGTAAAAA
GGCCGCGTTGCTGGCGTTTTTCCATAGGCTCCGCCCCCCTGACGAGCATCACAAAAATCGACGCTCAAGT
CAGAGGTGGCGAAACCCGACAGGACTATAAAGATACCAGGCGTTTCCCCCTGGAAGCTCCCTCGTGCGCT
CTCCTGTTCCGACCCTGCCGCTTACCGGATACCTGTCCGCCTTTCTCCCTTCGGGAAGCGTGGCGCTTTC
TCATAGCTCACGCTGTAGGTATCTCAGTTCGGTGTAGGTCGTTCGCTCCAAGCTGGGCTGTGTGCACGAA
CCCCCCGTTCAGCCCGACCGCTGCGCCTTATCCGGTAACTATCGTCTTGAGTCCAACCCGGTAAGACACG
ACTTATCGCCACTGGCAGCAGCCACTGGTAACAGGATTAGCAGAGCGAGGTATGTAGGCGGTGCTAAAGA
GTTCTTGAAGTGGTGGCCTAACTACGGCTACACTAGAAGAACAGTATTTGGTATCTGCGCTCTGCTGAAG
CCAGTTACCTTCGGAAAAAGAGTTGGTAGCTCTTGATCCGGCAAACAAACCACCGCTGGTAGCGGTGGTT
TTTTTGTTTGCAAGCAGCAGATTACGCGCAGAAAAAAAGGATCTCAAGAAGATCCTTTGATCTTTTCTAC
GGGGTCTGACGCTCAGTGGAACGAAAACTCACGTTAAGGGATTTTGGTCATGAGATTATCAAAAAGGATC
TTCACCTAGATCCTTTTAAATTAAAAATGAAGTTTTAAATCAATCTAAAGTATATATGAGTAAACTTGGT
CTGACAGTTACCAATGCTTAATCAGTGAGGCACCTATCTCAGCGATCTGTCTATTTCGTTCATCCATAGT
TGCCTGACTCCCCGTCGTGTAGATAACTACGATACGGGAGGGCTTACCATCTGGCCCCAGTGCTGCAATG
ATACCGCGAGACCCACGCTCACCGGCTCCAGATTTATCAGCAATAAACCAGCCAGCCGGAAGGGCCGAGC
GCAGAAGTGGTCCTGCAACTTTATCCGCCTCCATCCAGTCTATTAATTGTTGCCGGGAAGCTAGAGTAAG
TAGTTCGCCAGTTAATAGTTTGCGCAACGTTGTTGCCATTGCTACAGGCATCGTGGTGTCACGCTCGTCG
TTTGGTATGGCTTCATTCAGCTCCGGTTCCCAACGATCAAGGCGAGTTACATGATCCCCCATGTTGTGCA
AAAAAGCGGTTAGCTCCTTCGGTCCTCCGATCGTTGTCAGAAGTAAGTTGGCCGCAGTGTTATCACTCAT
GGTTATGGCAGCACTGCATAATTCTCTTACTGTCATGCCATCCGTAAGATGCTTTTCTGTGACTGGTGAG
TACTCAACCAAGTCATTCTGAGAATAGTGTATGCGGCGACCGAGTTGCTCTTGCCCGGCGTCAATACGGG
ATAATACCGCGCCACATAGCAGAACTTTAAAAGTGCTCATCATTGGAAAACGTTCTTCGGGGCGAAAACT
CTCAAGGATCTTACCGCTGTTGAGATCCAGTTCGATGTAACCCACTCGTGCACCCAACTGATCTTCAGCA
TCTTTTACTTTCACCAGCGTTTCTGGGTGAGCAAAAACAGGAAGGCAAAATGCCGCAAAAAAGGGAATAA
GGGCGACACGGAAATGTTGAATACTCATACTCTTCCTTTTTCAATATTATTGAAGCATTTATCAGGGTTA
TTGTCTCATGAGCGGATACATATTTGAATGTATTTAGAAAAATAAACAAATAGGGGTTCCGCGCACATTT
CCCCGAAAAGTGCCACCTGACGTC
